>Addgene plasmid #184069 | pCSTG4FER3(#190) | addgene full sequence | sequence record 365692 | Addgene NGS Result
CGCCATTCTGCCTGGGGACGTCGGAGCAAGCTTGATTTAGGTGACACTATAGAATACAAGCTACTTGTTC
TTTTTGCAGGATCTAATACGACTCACTATAGGGCGCGCTAGCCTAGGTTGCTTGTTCTTTTTGCAGAAGC
TCAGAATAAACGCTCAACTTTGGCAGATACCATGGGGAAGCTACTGTCTTCTATCGAACAAGCCTGCGAT
ATTTGCCGACTTAAAAAGCTGAAGTGCTCCAAAGAAAAACCGAAGTGCGCCAAGTGTCTGAAGAACAACT
GGGAGTGTCGCTACTCTCCCAAAACCAAAAGGTCTCCGCTGACTAGGGCACATCTGACAGAAGTGGAATC
AAGGCTAGAAAGACTGGAACAGCTATTTCTACTGATTTTTCCCCGCGAAGACCTTGACATGATTTTGAAA
ATGGATTCTTTACAGGATATAAAAGCACTGCTAACAGGATTATTCGTACAAGATAATGTGAATAAAGATG
CCGTCACAGATAGATTGGCTTCAGTGGAGACTGATATGCCTCTAACATTGAGACAGCATAGAATAAGTGC
GACATCATCATCGGAGGAAAGTAGTAACAAAGGTCAAAGACAGCTCACTGTATCGCCCGCCGACGCACTG
GACGACTTCGACCTGGACATGCTGCCTGCTGATGCTCTCGATGACTTTGATCTCGATATGCTGCCCGGGC
CAGAGAACCTGTACTTCCAGGGGCTCGAGCCCTCTGCCGGAGACATGAGAGCTGCAAACCTTTGGCCGAG
CCCGCTGATGATTAAACGCTCTAAGAAGAACAGCCTGGCCTTGTCCCTGACCGCCGACCAGATGGTCAGT
GCCTTGTTGGATGCCGAGCCCCCCATACTCTATTCCGAGTATGATCCTACCAGACCCTTCAGTGAGGCTT
CGATGATGGGCTTACTGACCAACCTGGCAGACAGGGAGCTGGTTCACATGATTAACTGGGCCAAGAGGGT
GCCAGGCTTTGTGGATTTGACCCTCCACGATCAGGTCCACCTCCTAGAATGTGCCTGGCTAGAGATCCTG
ATGATTGGTCTCGTCTGGCGCAGCATGGAGCACCCAGTGAAGCTACTGTTTGCTCCTAACTTGCTCTTGG
ACAGGAACCAGGGAAAATGTGTAGAGGGCATGGTGGAGATCTTCGACATGCTGCTGGCTACATCATCTCG
GTTCCGCATGATGAATCTGCAGGGAGAGGAGTTTGTGTGCCTCAAATCTATTATTTTGCTTAATTCTGGA
GTGTACACATTTCTGTCCAGCACCCTGAAGTCTCTGGAAGAGAAGGACCATATCCACCGAGTCCTGGACA
AGATCACAGACACTTTGATCCACCTGATGGCCAAGGCAGGCCTGACCCTGCAGCAGCAGCACCAGCGGCT
GGCCCAGCTCCTCCTCATCCTCTCCCACATCAGGCACATGAGTAACAAAGGCATGGAGCATCTGTACAGC
ATGAAGTGCAAGAACGTGGTGCCCCTCTATGACCTGCTGCTGGAGGCGGCGGACGCCCACCGCCTACATG
CGCCCACTAGCCGTGGAGGGGCATCCGTGGAGGAGACGGACCAAAGCCACTTGGCCACTGCGGGCTCTAC
TTCATCGCATTCCTTGCAAAAGTATTACATCACGGGGGAGGCAGAGGGTTTCCCTGCCACAGCTTGATGA
AGATCTGAGGGCCCGTTTGTAGATCCAGACATGATAAGATACATTGATGAGTTTGGACAAACCACAACTA
GAATGCAGTGAAAAAAATGCTTTATTTGTGAAATTTGTGATGCTATTGCTTTATTTGTAACCATTATAAG
CTGCAATAAACAAGTTAACAACAACAATTGCATTCATTTTATGTTTCAGGTTCAGGGGGAGGTGTGGGAG
GTTTTTTAATTCGCGGCCGCGGTCGCGCTTGGCGTAATCATGGTCATAGCTGTTTCCTGTGTGAAATTGT
TATCCGCTCACAATTCCACACAACATACGAGCCGGGAGCATAAAGTGTAAAGCCTGGGGTGCCTAATGAG
TGAGCTAACTCACATTAATTGCGTTGCGCTCACTGCCCGCTTTCCAGTCGGGAAACCTGTCGTGCCAGCT
GCATTAATGAATCGGCCAACGCGCGGGGAGAGGCGGTTTGCGTATTGGGCGCTCTTCCGCTTCCTCGCTC
ACTGACTCGCTGCGCTCGGTCGTTCGGCTGCGGCGAGCGGTATCAGCTCACTCAAAGGCGGTAATACGGT
TATCCACAGAATCAGGGGATAACGCAGGAAAGAACATGTGAGCAAAAGGCCAGCAAAAGGCCAGGAACCG
TAAAAAGGCCGCGTTGCTGGCGTTTTTCCATAGGCTCCGCCCCCCTGACGAGCATCACAAAAATCGACGC
TCAAGTCAGAGGTGGCGAAACCCGACAGGACTATAAAGATACCAGGCGTTTCCCCCTGGAAGCTCCCTCG
TGCGCTCTCCTGTTCCGACCCTGCCGCTTACCGGATACCTGTCCGCCTTTCTCCCTTCGGGAAGCGTGGC
GCTTTCTCATAGCTCACGCTGTAGGTATCTCAGTTCGGTGTAGGTCGTTCGCTCCAAGCTGGGCTGTGTG
CACGAACCCCCCGTTCAGCCCGACCGCTGCGCCTTATCCGGTAACTATCGTCTTGAGTCCAACCCAGTAA
GACACGACTTATCGCCACTGGCAGCAGCCACTGGTAACAGGATTAGCAGAGCGAGGTATGTAGGCGGTGC
TACAGAGTTCTTGAAGTGGTGGCCTAACTACGGCTACACTAGAAGAACAGTATTTGGTATCTGCGCTCTG
CTGAAGCCAGTTACCTTCGGAAAAAGAGTTGGTAGCTCTTGATCCGGCAAACAAACCACCGCTGGTAGCG
GTGGTTTTTTTGTTTGCAAGCAGCAGATTACGCGCAGAAAAAAAGGATCTCAAGAAGATCCTTTGATCTT
TTCTACGGGGTCTGACGCTCAGTGGAACGAAAACTCACGTTAAGGGATTTTGGTCATGAGATTATCAAAA
AGGATCTTCACCTAGATCCTTTTAAATTAAAAATGAAGTTTTAAATCAATCTAAAGTATATATGAGTAAA
CTTGGTCTGACAGTTACCAATGCTTAATCAGTGAGGCACCTATCTCAGCGATCTGTCTATTTCGTTCATC
CATAGTTGCCTGACTCCCCGTCGTGTAGATAACTACGATACGGGAGGGCTTACCATCTGGCCCCAGTGCT
GCAATGATACCGCGAGACCCACGCTCACCGGCTCCAGATTTATCAGCAATAAACCAGCCAGCCGGAAGGG
CCGAGCGCAGAAGTGGTCCTGCAACTTTATCCGCCTCCATCCAGTCTATTAATTGTTGCCGGGAAGCTAG
AGTAAGTAGTTCGCCAGTTAATAGTTTGCGCAACGTTGTTGCCATTGCTACAGGCATCGTGGTGTCACGC
TCGTCGTTTGGTATGGCTTCATTCAGCTCCGGTTCCCAACGATCAAGGCGAGTTACATGATCCCCCATGT
TGTGCAAAAAAGCGGTTAGCTCCTTCGGTCCTCCGATCGTTGTCAGAAGTAAGTTGGCCGCAGTGTTATC
ACTCATGGTTATGGCAGCACTGCATAATTCTCTTACTGTCATGCCATCCGTAAGATGCTTTTCTGTGACT
GGTGAGTACTCAACCAAGTCATTCTGAGAATAGTGTATGCGGCGACCGAGTTGCTCTTGCCCGGCGTCAA
TACGGGATAATACCGCGCCACATAGCAGAACTTTAAAAGTGCTCATCATTGGAAAACGTTCTTCGGGGCG
AAAACTCTCAAGGATCTTACCGCTGTTGAGATCCAGTTCGATGTAACCCACTCGTGCACCCAACTGATCT
TCAGCATCTTTTACTTTCACCAGCGTTTCTGGGTGAGCAAAAACAGGAAGGCAAAATGCCGCAAAAAAGG
GAATAAGGGCGACACGGAAATGTTGAATACTCATACTCTTCCTTTTTCAATATTATTGAAGCATTTATCA
GGGTTATTGTCTCATGAGCGGATACATATTTGAATGTATTTAGAAAAATAAACAAATAGGGGTTCCGCGC
ACATTTCCCCGAAAAGTGCCACCTAAATTGTAAGCGTTAATATTTTGTTAAAATTCGCGTTAAATTTTTG
TTAAATCAGCTCATTTTTTAACCAATAGGCCGAAATCGGCAAAATCCCTTATAAATCAAAAGAATAGACC
GAGATAGGGT
[37 nt withheld, positions 4211-4247]
AAAGAACGTGGACTCCAACGTCAAAGG
[49 nt withheld, positions 4275-4323]
T
[91 nt withheld, positions 4325-4415]
G
[124 nt withheld, positions 4417-4540]
CCCATTCGCCATTCAGGCTGCGCAACTGTTGGGAAGGGCGATCGGTGCGGGCCTCTTCGCTATTACGCCA
GTCGACCGCCAATTCAATATGGCGTATATGGACTCATGCCAATTCAATATGGTGGATCTGGACCTGTGCC
AATTCAATATGGCGTATATGGACTCGTGCCAATTCAATATGGTGGATCTGGACCCCAGCCAATTCAATAT
GGCGGACTTGGCACCATGCCAATTCAATATGGCGGACCTGGCACTGTGCCAACTGGGGAGGGGTCTACTT
GGCACGGTGCCAAGTTTGAGGAGGGGTCTTGGCCCTGTGCCAAGTCCGCCATATTGAATTGGCATGGTGC
CAATAATGGCGGCCATATTGGCTATATGCCAGGATCAATATATAGGCAATATCCAATATGGCCCTATGCC
AATATGGCTATTGGCCAGGTTCAATACTATGTATTGGCCCTATGCCATATAGTATTCCATATATGGGTTT
TCCTATTGACGTAGATAGCCCCTCCCAATGGGCGGTCCCATATACCATATATGGGGCTTCCTAATACCGC
CCATAGCCACTCCCCCATTGACGTCAATGGTCTCTATATATGGTCTTTCCTATTGACGTCATATGGGCGG
TCCTATTGACGTATATGGCGCCTCCCCCATTGACGTCAATTACGGTAAATGGCCCGCCTGGCTCAATGCC
CATTGACGTCAATAGGACCACCCACCATTGACGTCAATGGGATGGCTCATTGCCCATTCATATCCGTTCT
CACGCCCCCTATTGACGTCAATGACGGTAAATGGCCCACTTGGCAGTACATCAATATCTATTAATAGTAA
CTTGGCAAGTACATTACTATTGGAAGTACGCCAGGGTACATTGGCAGTACTCCCATTGACGTCAATGGCG
GTAAATGGCCCGCGATGGCTGCCAAGTACATCCCCATTGACGTCAATGGGGAGGGGCAATGACGCAAATG
GGCGTTCCATTGACGTAAATGGGCGGTAGGCGTGCCTAATGGGAGGTCTATATAAGCAATGCTCGTTTAG
GGAAC
Features (pLannotate 1.2.2; 17 found; start..end, strand, type, name):
     35..53      +  promoter       SP6 promoter: promoter for bacteriophage SP6 RNA polymerase
     84..102     +  promoter       T7 promoter: promoter for bacteriophage T7 RNA polymerase
    121..163     +  5'UTR          Xenopus globin 5'-UTR: translational enhancer from the 5'-UTR of the major beta-globin gene of Xenopus laevis
    177..615     +  CDS            GAL4 DNA binding domain (fragment): DNA binding domain of the GAL4 transcriptional activator; Saccharomyces cerevisiae GAL4 (truncated)
    628..654     +  CDS            VP160 (fragment): 10 tandem repeats of the minimal activation domain of herpes simplex virus VP16 (Cheng et al., 2013)
    739..1671    +  CDS            ERT2: mutated ligand-binding domain of the human estrogen receptor (Feil et al., 1997)
   1702..1836    -  polyA_signal   SV40 poly(A) signal: SV40 polyadenylation signal
   1957..1973    -  protein_bind   lac operator: The lac repressor binds to the lac operator to inhibit transcription in E. coli. This inhibition can be relieved by adding lactose or isopropyl-β-D-thiogalactopyranoside (IPTG). lac repressor encoded by lacI
   1981..2011    -  promoter       lac promoter: promoter for the E. coli lac operon
   2026..2047    -  protein_bind   CAP binding site: CAP binding activates transcription in the presence of cAMP. E. coli catabolite activator protein
   2060..2152    -  CDS            lacI (fragment): lac repressor; lacI; The lac repressor binds to the lac operator to inhibit transcription in E. coli. This inhibition can be relieved by adding lactose or isopropyl-β-D-thiogalactopyranoside (IPTG).
   2335..2923    -  rep_origin     ori: high-copy-number ColE1/pMB1/pBR322/pUC origin of replication
   3094..3954    -  CDS            AmpR: β-lactamase; bla; confers resistance to ampicillin, carbenicillin, and related antibiotics
   3955..4059    -  promoter       AmpR promoter: bla
   4112..4540    -  rep_origin     f1 ori (sequence partly withheld): f1 bacteriophage origin of replication; arrow indicates direction of (+) strand synthesis
   4545..4611    -  CDS            lacZα (fragment): LacZα fragment of β-galactosidase; lacZ fragment
   4618..5595    +  promoter       CMV IE94 promoter: enhancer/promoter region of simian cytomegalovirus major immediate early transcription unit IE94
