[The description below was written by a language model from this plasmid's Addgene catalogue record and pLannotate feature annotations shown in this document.]
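Description:
pCSTG4FER3(#190) is a mammalian expression and in vitro transcription plasmid built on pCST, a pCS2 derivative, carrying a 1,506 bp insert that encodes a ligand-gated GAL4 transcription factor, Gal4bdFF-ERT2. It is maintained in E. coli as a high-copy plasmid through a ColE1/pUC-type origin with ampicillin selection (AmpR under its own bla promoter). An f1 origin and remnants of lac sequences (lac promoter/operator, lacI and lacZα fragments) are also annotated in the backbone.

The open reading frame fuses the DNA-binding domain of yeast GAL4 to short minimal activation motifs from herpes simplex virus VP16 (the "FF" module, picked up by the annotation as a small VP160-like fragment). This is followed by ERT2, the human estrogen receptor ligand-binding domain lacking residues 1-281 and carrying the G400V, M543A and L544A substitutions. ERT2 fusions are generally held inactive until a tamoxifen-type ligand binds. Here the stated inducer is cyclofen, so GAL4-dependent transcription from UAS reporters or effectors becomes ligand-controlled.

Expression is driven by the simian CMV IE94 enhancer/promoter, which in the circular map sits directly upstream of the SP6 promoter. A T7 promoter and a Xenopus β-globin 5'-UTR translational enhancer precede the coding sequence, and an SV40 polyadenylation signal lies downstream, although it is annotated on the opposite strand. This arrangement supports the two recorded uses: transfection into mammalian cells, or synthesis of mRNA from the phage promoter. The record does not specify the systems in which such mRNA is used.
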