Addgene plasmid #184069: pCSTG4FER3(#190)
Purpose: cyclofen-inducible GAL4 activation via mammalian cell transfection or mRNA synthesis
Depositing lab: Sophie Vriz. Depositing organization: College de France.
Backbone
  Vector backbone: pCST (pCS2 derivative)
  Backbone manufacturer: M Volovitch
  Backbone size w/o insert (bp): 4092
  Vector type: Mammalian Expression, Synthetic Biology
Growth in bacteria
  Bacterial resistance: Ampicillin, 100 μg/mL
  Growth temperature: 37°C
  Growth strain: DH5alpha
  Copy number: High Copy
Gene/Insert
  Gene/Insert name: Gal4bdFF-ERT2
  Species: S. cerevisiae (Gal4bd), Herpes Simplex Virus (F), H. sapiens (ERT2)
  Insert size (bp): 1506
  Mutation: ERT2: G400V, M543A, L544A, deleted 1-281;
  Promoter: sCMV+SP6
  Cloning method: Restriction Enzyme; 5′ cloning site NcoI (not destroyed); 3′ cloning site BsaBI (not destroyed)
  Sequencing primers: 5′ SP6; 3′ SVLrev34
Resource information
  A portion of this plasmid was derived from a plasmid made by: synthetic ERT2
Terms and licenses: Academic/Nonprofit Terms; Industry Terms: Not Available to Industry
Depositor comments: Gal4FF: AJD87368; ERT2: NP_000116;
How to cite: pCSTG4FER3(#190) was a gift from Sophie Vriz (Addgene plasmid # 184069 ; http://n2t.net/addgene:184069 ; RRID:Addgene_184069)
